Addgene plasmid #237961: TRAV8-3
Purpose: Encodes TRAV8-3 allele, P2A, and TRBC to generate TCRs via cloning
Depositing lab: Michael Birnbaum. Depositing organization: Massachusetts Institute of Technology. Publication: Scalable TCR synthesis and screening enable antigen reactivity mapping in vitiligo. Gaglione SA, Mukkamala RS, Krishna C, Smith BE, Wadsworth MH 2nd, Jelinsky SA, Perez CR, Schmidt-Hong L, Katz EL, Gellatly KJ, Ali LR, Shen J, Holec PV, Zhao QH, Chan AO, Xu EJK, Kravarik KM, Guzova JA, Dobson CS, Singh H, Garber M, Dougan M, Dougan SK, Harris JE, Winkler A, Birnbaum ME. Immunity. 2026 Feb 10;59(2):477-493.e9. doi: 10.1016/j.immuni.2026.01.001. Epub 2026 Jan 28. PubMed 41610844.
Backbone
  Vector backbone: pTwist Kan High Copy v2
  Backbone manufacturer: Twist
  Backbone size w/o insert (bp): 2255
  Vector type: Synthetic Biology
Growth in bacteria
  Bacterial resistance: Kanamycin, 50 μg/mL
  Growth temperature: 37°C
  Growth strain: DH5alpha
  Copy number: High Copy
Gene/Insert
  Gene/Insert name: TRBC-P2A-TRAV8-3
  Species: H. sapiens (human)
  Insert size (bp): 967
  Mutation: None
  Entrez Gene: TRAV8-3 (a.k.a. TCRAV1S4, TCRAV8S3, TRAV83)
  Cloning method: Unknown
Terms and licenses: Academic/Nonprofit Terms; Industry Terms: Not Available to Industry
Depositor comments: Please visit https://doi.org/10.1101/2025.04.24.649726 for bioRxiv preprint.
How to cite: TRAV8-3 was a gift from Michael Birnbaum (Addgene plasmid # 237961 ; http://n2t.net/addgene:237961 ; RRID:Addgene_237961)
