[The description below was written by a language model from this plasmid's Addgene catalogue record and pLannotate feature annotations shown in this document.]
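Description:
TRAV8-3 is a small synthetic-biology parts plasmid built on the commercial pTwist Kan High Copy v2 cloning backbone. It is meant for propagation in E. coli, not for direct expression in mammalian cells. The sequenced record is 3,222 nt. It carries a high-copy ColE1/pUC-type origin of replication and an aminoglycoside phosphotransferase (KanR) gene for kanamycin selection. Short annotated remnants of rop and lacZα are backbone leftovers, not functional genes. No eukaryotic promoter, polyadenylation signal or viral element is annotated, which fits its role as a donor of coding sequence.

The 967 bp human insert is described as TRBC-P2A-TRAV8-3. The feature table shows a T cell receptor beta constant region (matched to TRBC2) followed, after a short unannotated gap, by a second open reading frame. That gap lies where the P2A ribosome-skipping peptide named in the record would be expected. The annotation tool labels the second frame as a fragment of a mouse TCR alpha variable protein. This is most likely a homology hit against the human TRAV8-3 variable segment listed in the catalogue, which records no mutations.

The arrangement supplies the middle portion of a bicistronic beta-chain–P2A–alpha-chain TCR cassette. The constant end of the beta chain is joined through P2A to the start of a defined alpha variable gene, so both chains could be produced from one transcript once the remaining elements are added. The stated purpose is to generate full TCRs by cloning, as part of a set of V-gene modules for scalable TCR synthesis and screening. The cloning method and the sites used for assembly are not stated in the record.
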