Features (pLannotate 1.2.2; 6 found; start..end, strand, type, name):
    245..833     -  rep_origin     ori: high-copy-number ColE1/pMB1/pBR322/pUC origin of replication
   1014..1823    -  CDS            KanR: aminoglycoside phosphotransferase; aph(3')-Ia; confers resistance to kanamycin in bacteria or G418 (Geneticin®) in eukaryotes
   1930..1971    +  CDS            rop (fragment): Rop protein, which maintains plasmids at low copy number; rop
   2160..2203    -  CDS            lacZα (fragment): LacZα fragment of β-galactosidase; lacZ fragment
   2281..2811    +  CDS            TRBC2: TRBC2_HUMAN - Also known as TCRBC2 From Homo sapiens (Human).
   2878..3195    +  CDS            TVA1_MOUSE (fragment): Experimental evidence at protein level: Swiss-Prot protein existence level 1. From Mus musculus (Mouse).
>Addgene plasmid #237961 | TRAV8-3 | addgene full sequence | sequence record 475805 | Addgene NGS Result
AGGCTAGGTGGAGGCTCAGTGATGATAAGTCTGCGATGGTGGATGCATGTGTCATGGTCATAGCTGTTTC
CTGTGTGAAATTGTTATCCGCTCAGAGGGCACAATCCTATTCCGCGCTATCCGACAATCTCCAAGACATT
AGGTGGAGTTCAGTTCGGCGTATGGCATATGTCGCTGGAAAGAACATGTGAGCAAAAGGCCAGCAAAAGG
CCAGGAACCGTAAAAAGGCCGCGTTGCTGGCGTTTTTCCATAGGCTCCGCCCCCCTGACGAGCATCACAA
AAATCGACGCTCAAGTCAGAGGTGGCGAAACCCGACAGGACTATAAAGATACCAGGCGTTTCCCCCTGGA
AGCTCCCTCGTGCGCTCTCCTGTTCCGACCCTGCCGCTTACCGGATACCTGTCCGCCTTTCTCCCTTCGG
GAAGCGTGGCGCTTTCTCATAGCTCACGCTGTAGGTATCTCAGTTCGGTGTAGGTCGTTCGCTCCAAGCT
GGGCTGTGTGCACGAACCCCCCGTTCAGCCCGACCGCTGCGCCTTATCCGGTAACTATCGTCTTGAGTCC
AACCCGGTAAGACACGACTTATCGCCACTGGCAGCAGCCACTGGTAACAGGATTAGCAGAGCGAGGTATG
TAGGCGGTGCTACAGAGTTCTTGAAGTGGTGGCCTAACTACGGCTACACTAGAAGAACAGTATTTGGTAT
CTGCGCTCTGCTGAAGCCAGTTACCTTCGGAAAAAGAGTTGGTAGCTCTTGATCCGGCAAACAAACCACC
GCTGGTAGCGGTGGTTTTTTTGTTTGCAAGCAGCAGATTACGCGCAGAAAAAAAGGATCTCAAGAAGAAG
ATCCTTTGATCTTTTCTACGGGGTCTGACGCTCAGTGGAACGAAAACTCACGTTAAGGGATTTTGGTCAT
GAGATTATCAAAAAGGATCTTCACCTAGATCCTTTTAAATTAAAAATGAAGTTTTAAATCAAGCCCAATC
TGAATAATGTTACAACCAATTAACCAATTCTGATTAGAAAAACTCATCGAGCATCAAATGAAACTGCAAT
TTATTCATATCAGGATTATCAATACCATATTTTTGAAAAAGCCGTTTCTGTAATGAAGGAGAAAACTCAC
CGAGGCAGTTCCATAGGATGGCAAGATCCTGGTATCGGTCTGCGATTCCGACTCGTCCAACATCAATACA
ACCTATTAATTTCCCCTCGTCAAAAATAAGGTTATCAAGTGAGAAATCACCATGAGTGACGACTGAATCC
GGTGAGAATGGCAAAAGTTTATGCATTTCTTTCCAGACTTGTTCAACAGGCCAGCCATTACGCTCGTCAT
CAAAATCACTCGCATCAACCAAACCGTTATTCATTCGTGATTGCGCCTGAGCAAGACGAAATACGCGATC
GCTGTTAAAAGGACAATTACAAACAGGAATCGAATGCAACCGGCGCAGGAACACTGCCAGCGCATCAACA
ATATTTTCACCTGAATCAGGATATTCTTCTAATACCTGGAATGCTGTTTTTCCGGGGATCGCAGTGGTGA
GTAACCATGCATCATCAGGAGTACGGATAAAATGCTTGATGGTCGGAAGAGGCATAAATTCCGTCAGCCA
GTTTAGTCTGACCATCTCATCTGTAACATCATTGGCAACGCTACCTTTGCCATGTTTCAGAAACAACTCT
GGCGCATCGGGCTTCCCATACAAGCGATAGATTGTCGCACCTGATTGCCCGACATTATCGCGAGCCCATT
TATACCCATATAAATCAGCATCCATGTTGGAATTTAATCGCGGCCTCGACGTTTCCCGTTGAATATGGCT
CATAACACCCCTTGTATTACTGTTTATGTAAGCAGACAGTTTTATTGTTCATGATGATATATTTTTATCT
TGTGCAATGTAACATCAGAGATTTTGAGACACGGGCCAGAGCTGCATCGCGCGTTTCGGTGATGACGGTG
AAAACCTCTGACACATGCAGCTCCCGGGACGGTCACAGCTTGTCTGTAAGCGGATGCCGGGAGCAGACAA
GCCCGTCAGGGCGCGTCAGCGGGTGTTGGCTGTTGTTTGTCGCATTATACGAGCGTCCAGGTTGGGATAC
CTGAAACAAAACCCATCGTACGGCCAAGGAAGTCTCCAATAACTGTGATCCACCACAAGCGCCAGGGTTT
TCCCAGTCACGACGTTGTAAAACGACGGCCAGTCATGCATAATCCGCACGCATCTGGAATAAGGAAGTGC
CATTCCGCCTGACCTCTCGAGTAATAGAGACCCGTCTCACCTTAAAAACGTGTTCCCACCCGAGGTCGCT
GTGTTTGAGCCATCAGAAGCAGAGATCTCCCACACCCAAAAGGCCACACTGGTGTGCCTGGCCACAGGCT
TCTACCCCGACCACGTGGAGCTGAGCTGGTGGGTGAATGGGAAGGAGGTGCACAGTGGGGTCAGCACAGA
CCCGCAGCCCCTCAAGGAGCAGCCCGCCCTCAATGACTCCAGATACTGCCTGAGCAGCCGCCTGAGAGTC
TCGGCCACCTTCTGGCAGAACCCCCGCAACCACTTCCGCTGTCAAGTCCAGTTCTACGGGCTCTCGGAGA
ATGACGAGTGGACCCAGGATAGGGCCAAACCTGTCACCCAGATCGTCAGCGCCGAGGCCTGGGGTAGAGC
AGACTGTGGCTTCACCTCCGAGTCTTACCAGCAAGGGGTCCTGTCTGCCACCATCCTCTATGAGATCTTG
CTAGGGAAGGCCACCTTGTATGCCGTGCTGGTCAGTGCCCTCGTGCTGATGGCCATGGTCAAGAGAAAGG
ATTCCAGAGGCGGAAGTGGAGCAACCAATTTCTCCTTGCTGAAGCAGGCCGGTGACGTTGAGGAAAACCC
AGGACCAATGCTCCTGGAGCTTATCCCACTGCTGGGGATACATTTTGTCCTGAGAACTGCCAGAGCCCAG
TCAGTGACCCAGCCTGACATCCACATCACTGTCTCTGAAGGAGCCTCACTGGAGTTGAGATGTAACTATT
CCTATGGGGCAACACCTTATCTCTTCTGGTATGTCCAGTCCCCCGGCCAAGGCCTCCAGCTGCTCCTGAA
GTACTTTTCAGGAGACACTCTGGTTCAAGGCATTAAAGGCTTTGAGGCTGAATTTAAGAGGAGTCAATCT
TCCTTCAATCTGAGGAAACCCTCTGTGCATTGGAGTGATGCTGCCGAGGAGACGCGGTCTCAAAACCTCG
AG
